Addgene plasmid #122242: Ad:2CMV_A2R2-N25K3
Purpose: Expresses a dominant negative Kash construct that disrupts LINC complexes in addition to fluorescently tagged (mRuby2) α-Actinin-2 on an adenoviral backbone
Depositing lab: Corey Neu. Depositing organization: University of Colorado, Boulder. Publication: Nuclear deformation guides chromatin reorganization in cardiac development and disease. Seelbinder B, Ghosh S, Schneider SE, Scott AK, Berman AG, Goergen CJ, Margulies KB, Bedi KC Jr, Casas E, Swearingen AR, Brumbaugh J, Calve S, Neu CP. Nat Biomed Eng. 2021 Dec;5(12):1500-1516. doi: 10.1038/s41551-021-00823-9. Epub 2021 Dec 2. PubMed 34857921.
Backbone
  Vector backbone: pShuttle-CMV
  Backbone size w/o insert (bp): 7469
  Total vector size (bp): 12836
  Vector type: Mammalian Expression, Adenoviral
Growth in bacteria
  Bacterial resistance: Kanamycin, 50 μg/mL
  Growth temperature: 37°C
  Growth strain: NEB Stable
  Copy number: Low Copy
Gene/Insert 1
  Gene/Insert name: C-terminal end of Nesprin-3 (alt name: Syne3)
  Species: M. musculus (mouse)
  Insert size (bp): 207
  GenBank ID: NM_001042699.2
  Entrez Gene: Syne3 (a.k.a. KASH3, nesprin-3)
  Promoter: CMV
  Tag / fusion protein: mNeptune2.5 (N terminal on insert); Signal Peptide (TOR1A, NM_000113.2) (N terminal on insert)
  Cloning method: Gibson Cloning
  Sequencing primers: 5′ n/a
Gene/Insert 2
  Gene/Insert name: Actinin alpha 2 (alt name: Actn2)
  Species: M. musculus (mouse)
  Insert size (bp): 2682
  GenBank ID: NM_033268.4
  Entrez Gene: Actn2 (a.k.a. 1110008F24Rik)
  Promoter: CMV
  Tag / fusion protein: mRuyb2 (C terminal on insert)
  Cloning method: Gibson Cloning
  Sequencing primers: 5′ n/a
Terms and licenses: Academic/Nonprofit Terms; Industry Terms: Not Available to Industry
Depositor comments: Dominant negative Kash construct is comprised of the C-terminal end of Nesprin-3, including Kash and transmembrane domain, and fused to Nesprin2.5 for visual location and to the signal peptide of TOR1A (NM_000113.2) for membrane integration - CMV::SP-N25-TmKash3 Please visit https://www.biorxiv.org/content/early/2018/10/29/455600 for BioRxiv preprint.
How to cite: Ad:2CMV_A2R2-N25K3 was a gift from Corey Neu (Addgene plasmid # 122242 ; http://n2t.net/addgene:122242 ; RRID:Addgene_122242)
