[The description below was written by a language model from this plasmid's Addgene catalogue record and pLannotate feature annotations shown in this document.]
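Description:
Ad:2CMV_A2R2-N25K3 is an adenoviral shuttle plasmid of about 12.8 kb built on pShuttle-CMV, designed for mammalian expression and for generating recombinant adenovirus serotype 5 vectors. It is maintained in E. coli through a ColE1/pMB1-type origin (catalogued as low copy) and selected with kanamycin via the Tn5 aminoglycoside phosphotransferase gene. An f1 origin and remnants of a β-lactamase gene and Tn5 transposase are also annotated. The viral elements comprise two Ad5 inverted terminal repeats, the Ad5 Ψ packaging signal, and two stretches of adenoviral genome (the IX/IVa2 region and the E4 ORF1/ORF2 region). In pShuttle-type vectors these stretches serve as homology arms for recombination with an adenoviral backbone plasmid, so the expression cassettes end up in a packageable viral genome.

The payload consists of two tandem cassettes in the same orientation, each with its own CMV enhancer/promoter and SV40 polyadenylation signal. The first encodes a dominant-negative KASH protein: the signal peptide of human TOR1A for membrane insertion, the far-red fluorescent protein mNeptune2.5 for visualisation, and the C-terminal end of mouse Nesprin-3 (Syne3), which includes its transmembrane and KASH domains. According to the depositor, this truncated nesprin disrupts LINC complexes, which couple the nucleus to the cytoskeleton. The second cassette expresses full-length mouse α-actinin-2 (Actn2) fused at its C terminus to mRuby2, giving a fluorescently tagged actin cross-linking protein. The associated publication concerns nuclear deformation and chromatin reorganisation in cardiac development and disease. The depositor and sequencing-derived feature tables show the same parts, differing only in their numbering start point and by two nucleotides in length.
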