Features (pLannotate 1.2.2; 26 found; start..end, strand, type, name):
      1..102     +  repeat_region  ITR: inverted terminal repeat of human adenovirus serotype 5 inverted
    190..340     +  misc_signal    Ad5 Ψ: packaging signal for adenovirus serotype 5
    398..701     +  enhancer       CMV enhancer: human cytomegalovirus immediate early enhancer
    702..905     +  promoter       CMV promoter: human cytomegalovirus (CMV) immediate early promoter
    967..1026    +  CDS            TOR1A (fragment): TOR1A_HUMAN - Also known as DQ2, DYT1, TA, TORA. Experimental evidence at protein level: Swiss-Prot protein existence level 1. Protein with chaperone functions important for the control of protein folding, processing, stability and localization as well as for the reduction of misfolded protein aggregates. Involved in the regulation of synaptic vesicle recycling, controls STON2 protein stability in collaboration with the COP9 signalosome complex (CSN). In the nucleus, may link the cytoskeleton with the nuclear envelope, this mechanism seems to be crucial for the control of nuclear polarity, cel
   1027..1758    +  CDS            mNeptune2.5: mNeptune2.5 is a basic (constitutively fluorescent) red fluorescent protein published in 2014, derived from Entacmaea quadricolor. It is reported to be a rapidly-maturing monomer with moderate acid sensitivity.
   1780..1983    +  CDS            Syne3 (fragment): SYNE3_MOUSE - Experimental evidence at protein level: Swiss-Prot protein existence level 1. As a component of the LINC (LInker of Nucleoskeleton and Cytoskeleton) complex involved in the connection between the nuclear lamina and the cytoskeleton. The nucleocytoplasmic interactions established by the LINC complex play an important role in the transmission of mechanical forces across the nuclear envelope and in nuclear movement and positioning. Probable anchoring protein which tethers the nucleus to the cytoskeleton by binding PLEC which can associate with the intermediate filament system. Plays
   2037..2121    +  CDS            large T antigen (fragment): large T antigen from SV40 (simian virus 40)
   2144..2265    +  polyA_signal   SV40 poly(A) signal: SV40 polyadenylation signal
   2363..2666    +  enhancer       CMV enhancer: human cytomegalovirus immediate early enhancer
   2667..2870    +  promoter       CMV promoter: human cytomegalovirus (CMV) immediate early promoter
   2909..5590    +  CDS            Actn2: ACTN2_MOUSE - Experimental evidence at protein level: Swiss-Prot protein existence level 1. F-actin cross-linking protein which is thought to anchor actin to a variety of intracellular structures. This is a bundling protein (By similarity). From Mus musculus (Mouse).
   5612..6322    +  CDS            mRuby2: mRuby2 is a basic (constitutively fluorescent) red fluorescent protein published in 2012, derived from Entacmaea quadricolor. It has moderate acid sensitivity.
   6377..6461    +  CDS            large T antigen (fragment): large T antigen from SV40 (simian virus 40)
   6484..6605    +  polyA_signal   SV40 poly(A) signal: SV40 polyadenylation signal
   6699..7118    +  CDS            IX: CAP9_ADE05 - Experimental evidence at protein level: Swiss-Prot protein existence level 1. Structural component of the virion that acts as a cement protein on the capsid exterior and forms triskelion structures consisting of three molecules that stabilize three hexon trimers at the center of each icosahedral facet and fixes the peripentonal hexons. Dispensable for assembly. During virus entry, recruits the anterograde motor kinesin-1 to the capsid docked at the nuclear pore complex thereby subjecting the docked capsid to a pulling force. The resulting tension leads to capsid disruption, disper
   7184..8518    -  CDS            IVa2: PKG1_ADE05 - Experimental evidence at protein level: Swiss-Prot protein existence level 1. Component of the packaging machinery which encapsidates the viral DNA into preformed capsids and transcriptional activator of the viral major late promoter (MLP). Binds, along with packaging proteins 2 and 3, to the specific packaging sequence on the left end of viral genomic DNA and displays ATPase activity thereby providing the power stroke of the packaging machinery. The activity of packaging protein IVa2 is stimulated by protein 33K which acts as a terminase. May be the protein that pumps DNA into th
   8891..9052    -  CDS            E4RF2_ADE02 (fragment): Protein predicted: Swiss-Prot protein existence level 4. From Human adenovirus C serotype 2 (HAdV-2) (Human adenovirus 2).
   9103..9486    -  CDS            E4RF1_ADE02: Experimental evidence at protein level: Swiss-Prot protein existence level 1. May modulate tight-junctions functions of infected cells through interactions with PDZ proteins. E4 ORF1 has ben show for Adenovirus 9 to interact with protein involved in tight junction regulation. May play a role in mTOR activation by activating PI3- kinase, thus overriding cellular checkpoint for translation. From Human adenovirus C serotype 2 (HAdV-2) (Human adenovirus 2).
   9796..9898    -  repeat_region  ITR: inverted terminal repeat of human adenovirus serotype 5 inverted
   9918..9972    +  misc_feature   bom (fragment): basis of mobility region from pBR322
  10158..10746   -  rep_origin     ori: high-copy-number ColE1/pMB1/pBR322/pUC origin of replication
  10918..11232   -  CDS            bla(M) (fragment): β-lactamase lacking the signal sequence; bla(M); allows cytosolic expression of β-lactamase
  11277..11546   +  CDS            tnpA (fragment): TN5P_ECOLX - Also known as tnp. Experimental evidence at protein level: Swiss-Prot protein existence level 1. Mediates transposition of transposon Tn5 by a 'cut and paste' mechanism. First, the monomeric transposase binds the 19 bp inverted DNA repeats flanking the transposon. Then, dimerization of the DNA- bound transposase creates a synaptic DNA complex. After nicking of the first DNA strand, excision of the transposon proceeds through a series of intermediates. The transposase then mediates the insertion of the transposon at a new site by strand transfer. The activity of the wild- type tran
  11578..12372   +  CDS            NeoR/KanR: aminoglycoside phosphotransferase from Tn5; aph(3')-II (or nptII); confers resistance to neomycin, kanamycin, and G418 (Geneticin®)
  12382..12799   -  rep_origin     f1 ori (sequence partly withheld): f1 bacteriophage origin of replication; arrow indicates direction of (+) strand synthesis
>Addgene plasmid #122242 | Ad:2CMV_A2R2-N25K3 | depositor full sequence | sequence record 233138 | Ad:2CMV_A2R2-N25K3 sequence 12836 bps
ATCATCAATAATATACCTTATTTTGGATTGAAGCCAATATGATAATGAGGGGGTGGAGTTTGTGACGTGG
CGCGGGGCGTGGGAACGGGGCGGGTGACGTAGTAGTGTGGCGGAAGTGTGATGTTGCAAGTGTGGCGGAA
CACATGTAAGCGACGGATGTGGCAAAAGTGACGTTTTTGGTGTGCGCCGGTGTACACAGGAAGTGACAAT
TTTCGCGCGGTTTTAGGCGGATGTTGTAGTAAATTTGGGCGTAACCGAGTAAGATTTGGCCATTTTCGCG
GGAAAACTGAATAAGAGGAAGTGAAATCTGAATAATTTTGTGTTACTCATAGCGCGTAATACTGTAATAG
TAATCAATTACGGGGTCATTAGTTCATAGCCCATATATGGAGTTCCGCGTTACATAACTTACGGTAAATG
GCCCGCCTGGCTGACCGCCCAACGACCCCCGCCCATTGACGTCAATAATGACGTATGTTCCCATAGTAAC
GCCAATAGGGACTTTCCATTGACGTCAATGGGTGGAGTATTTACGGTAAACTGCCCACTTGGCAGTACAT
CAAGTGTATCATATGCCAAGTACGCCCCCTATTGACGTCAATGACGGTAAATGGCCCGCCTGGCATTATG
CCCAGTACATGACCTTATGGGACTTTCCTACTTGGCAGTACATCTACGTATTAGTCATCGCTATTACCAT
GGTGATGCGGTTTTGGCAGTACATCAATGGGCGTGGATAGCGGTTTGACTCACGGGGATTTCCAAGTCTC
CACCCCATTGACGTCAATGGGAGTTTGTTTTGGCACCAAAATCAACGGGACTTTCCAAAATGTCGTAACA
ACTCCGCCCCATTGACGCAAATGGGCGGTAGGCGTGTACGGTGGGAGGTCTATATAAGCAGAGCTGGTTT
AGTGAACCGTCAGATCCGCTAGAGATCTGGTACCGTCGACGCGGCCGCTCGACACCATGAAACTAGGACG
GGCCGTGCTGGGCCTGCTGCTGCTGGCGCCGTCCGTGGTGCAGGCGATGGTGAGCAAGGGCGAGGAGCTG
ATCAAGGAGAACATGCACACGAAGCTGTACATGGAAGGCACCGTGAACAACCACCACTTCAAGTGCACCC
ACGAAGGGGAGGGCAAGCCCTACGAGGGCACCCAGACCAACAGGATTAAGGTGGTGGAGGGAGGCCCCCT
GCCGTTCGCATTCGACATCCTGGCCACCTGCTTTATGTACGGGAGCAAGACCTTCATCAACCACACCCAG
GGCATCCCCGATTTCTTTAAGCAGTCCTTCCCTGAGGGCTTCACATGGGAGAGAGTCACCACATACGAAG
ACGGGGGCGTGCTTACCGTTACCCAGGACACCAGCCTCCAGGACGGCTGCTTGATCTACAACGTCAAGCT
CAGAGGGGTGAACTTCCCATCCAACGGCCCTGTGATGCAGAAGAAAACACTCGGCTGGGAGGCCAGTACC
GAGACCCTGTACCCCGCTGACGGCGGCCTGGAAGGCAGATGCGACATGGCCCTGAAGCTCGTGGGCGGGG
GCCACCTGCACTGCAACCTGAAGACCACATACAGATCCAAGAAACCCGCTAAGAACCTCAAGATGCCCGG
CGTCTACTTTGTGGACCGCAGACTGGAAAGAATCAAGGAGGCCGACAATGAGACCTACGTCGAGCAGCAC
GAGGTGGCTGTGGCCAGATACTGCGACCTCCCTAGCAAACTGGGGCACAAACTTAATGGCATGGACGAGC
TGTACAAGGGGGATCCACCGGTCGCCACCAGTCGGAGGCAGAAGCGGTGGAGTCCCTGCTCTCTCCTACA
GAAAGCATGCCGTGTGGCACTGCCATTGCAGCTGTTGCTCCTGCTCTTTCTGCTGCTGCTGTTCCTGCTG
CCGGCCGGCGAGGAGGAGCGCAGCTGCGCCCTGGCCAACAACTTCGCCCGCTCCTTTGCGCTCATGCTTC
GGTACAATGGCCCCCCGCCCACCTAGGGTACCCTAAGCTTCTAGATAAGATATCCGATCCACCGGATCTA
GATAACTGATCATAATCAGCCATACCACATTTGTAGAGGTTTTACTTGCTTTAAAAAACCTCCCACACCT
CCCCCTGAACCTGAAACATAAAATGAATGCAATTGTTGTTGTTAACTTGTTTATTGCAGCTTATAATGGT
TACAAATAAAGCAATAGCATCACAAATTTCACAAATAAAGCATTTTTTTCACTGCATTCTAGTTGTGGTT
TGTCCAAACTCATCAATGTATCTTAACGCGGATCTGGGCGTGGTTAATATTTCATAGCGCGTAATACTGT
AATAGTAATCAATTACGGGGTCATTAGTTCATAGCCCATATATGGAGTTCCGCGTTACATAACTTACGGT
AAATGGCCCGCCTGGCTGACCGCCCAACGACCCCCGCCCATTGACGTCAATAATGACGTATGTTCCCATA
GTAACGCCAATAGGGACTTTCCATTGACGTCAATGGGTGGAGTATTTACGGTAAACTGCCCACTTGGCAG
TACATCAAGTGTATCATATGCCAAGTACGCCCCCTATTGACGTCAATGACGGTAAATGGCCCGCCTGGCA
TTATGCCCAGTACATGACCTTATGGGACTTTCCTACTTGGCAGTACATCTACGTATTAGTCATCGCTATT
ACCATGGTGATGCGGTTTTGGCAGTACATCAATGGGCGTGGATAGCGGTTTGACTCACGGGGATTTCCAA
GTCTCCACCCCATTGACGTCAATGGGAGTTTGTTTTGGCACCAAAATCAACGGGACTTTCCAAAATGTCG
TAACAACTCCGCCCCATTGACGCAAATGGGCGGTAGGCGTGTACGGTGGGAGGTCTATATAAGCAGAGCT
GGTTTAGTGAACCGTCAGATCCGCTAGAGGCTAGCACCATGAATCAGATAGAGCCCGGCGTGCAGTACAA
CTATGTCTACGACGAAGATGAGTATATGATCCAGGAGGAGGAGTGGGACCGCGACCTGCTCCTCGACCCG
GCCTGGGAGAAGCAGCAGAGGAAGACGTTCACTGCCTGGTGCAACTCACACCTGCGGAAAGCTGGCACCC
AGATCGAGAACATCGAGGAGGATTTCAGGAACGGCCTCAAGCTCATGCTACTTCTAGAAGTCATCTCAGG
GGAAAGGCTGCCCAAACCTGACCGGGGAAAAATGCGGTTCCACAAGATTGCGAATGTCAACAAGGCTCTG
GATTACATAGCCAGCAAGGGAGTGAAGCTGGTATCTATTGGAGCTGAAGAAATAGTCGATGGCAATGTGA
AGATGACCCTGGGTATGATCTGGACCATCATCCTCCGCTTCGCCATTCAGGACATCTCAGTGGAAGAAAC
ATCTGCCAAAGAAGGGCTGCTGCTATGGTGTCAGAGGAAGACAGCTCCATACAGAAATGTGAATATCCAG
AACTTCCACACCAGCTGGAAAGATGGCCTTGGACTCTGTGCCCTCATCCACAGACACCGGCCCGACCTCA
TTGACTACTCAAAGCTTAACAAGGATGACCCCATAGGAAACATTAACCTGGCCATGGAAATAGCAGAGAA
GCACTTGGATATCCCTAAGATGTTGGATGCTGAAGACATTGTCAACACTCCCAAACCCGATGAAAGAGCC
ATCATGACTTACGTTTCCTGCTTCTACCATGCTTTCGCGGGAGCGGAGCAGGCCGAGACAGCAGCTAACA
GAATATGTAAGGTTCTTGCTGTGAATCAAGAGAATGAGAGGCTGATGGAAGAATATGAGAGGCTAGCGAG
TGAGCTGTTGGAGTGGATTCGGCGCACAATCCCCTGGCTGGAGAACAGGACGCCTGAGAAGACCATGCAG
GCCATGCAGAAGAAGCTGGAGGACTTCCGGGATTACCGTCGTAAGCATAAGCCCCCCAAGGTGCAGGAGA
AGTGCCAGCTGGAGATCAACTTCAACACGCTGCAGACCAAGCTTCGGATCAGCAACCGGCCCGCCTTCAT
GCCCTCCGAGGGCAAGATGGTGTCGGACATTGCTGGTGCCTGGCAGAGGTTGGAGCAGGCTGAGAAGGGC
TATGAGGAGTGGCTATTGAATGAGATTCGAAGACTGGAGCGCTTGGAGCACTTGGCTGAGAAGTTCAGGC
AGAAGGCCTCCACGCACGAGACATGGGCTTATGGCAAAGAACAGATCTTGCTGCAGAAGGACTACGAGTC
TGCGTCCCTGACGGAAGTTCGAGCCCTACTTCGGAAGCACGAGGCCTTTGAGAGCGACCTGGCTGCACAC
CAGGACCGCGTGGAGCAGATCGCTGCCATTGCGCAGGAGCTCAATGAACTGGACTATCACGATGCTGTGA
ACGTCAATGATCGGTGCCAGAAAATTTGCGACCAGTGGGATAGATTGGGGACGCTCACCCAGAAGAGGAG
GGAGGCCTTGGAGAGAACTGAGAAGTTGCTGGAAACAATCGACCAACTGCACCTGGAGTTTGCCAAGAGA
GCCGCGCCCTTCAACAACTGGATGGAGGGAGCCATGGAGGACCTGCAGGACATGTTCATTGTCCACAGCA
TCGAGGAGATCCAGAGTCTGATCACTGCACATGAGCAGTTCAAGGCCACACTGCCCGAGGCCGACGGGGA
GCGGCAGTCCATCCTGGCCATCCAGAACGAGGTGGAGAAGGTGATCCAGAGCTACAGCATCCGGATCAGC
TCCAGCAACCCCTACAGCACTGTCACCATGGATGAGCTGCGCAACAAGTGGGACAAGGTGAAGCAGCTGG
TGCCGGTCCGGGATCAGTCCCTGCAGGAGGAGCTGGCTCGCCAACATGCTAATGAGCGTCTGCGGCGCCA
GTTTGCTGCTCAGGCCAATGCCATTGGGCCCTGGATCCAGAACAAGATGGAGGAGATCGCTCGGAGCTCC
ATCCAGATCACCGGGGCCCTGGAGGACCAGATGAACCAGCTGAAGCAGTACGAACACAACATCATCAACT
ACAAGAACAACATCGACAAGCTGGAGGGCGACCACCAGCTCATCCAGGAGGCCCTGGTCTTCGACAACAA
GCACACGAACTACACCATGGAGCATATCCGTGTCGGATGGGAGTTGCTGCTGACAACTATCGCCAGAACC
ATCAATGAGGTGGAGACCCAGATCCTGACAAGAGATGCCAAGGGCATCACCCAGGAGCAGATGAATGAGT
TCAGAGCCTCCTTCAACCACTTTGACAGGAGGAAGAACGGCCTGATGGATCATGAGGATTTCAGAGCCTG
CCTCATTTCCATGGGCTATGACTTGGGTGAAGCTGAATTTGCCCGCATTATGACTTTGGTTGACCCCAAC
GGACAAGGCACGGTCACCTTCCAGTCCTTCATTGACTTCATGACTAGAGAGACCGCAGACACCGACACGG
CAGAGCAGGTCATCGCCTCCTTCCGGATTCTGGCTTCTGATAAGCCTTACATCTTGGCAGAGGAGCTTCG
TCGAGAGCTGCCTCCGGATCAGGCCCAGTACTGCATCAAGAGAATGCCCCCATACTCAGGCCCGGGCAGT
GTCCCCGGGGCCCTGGACTACACTGCCTTCTCCTCTGCCCTCTACGGGGAAAGCGACCTCGGCGACCCTC
CTGTTGCAACGATGGTGTCTAAGGGCGAAGAGCTGATCAAGGAAAATATGCGTATGAAGGTGGTCATGGA
AGGTTCGGTCAACGGCCACCAATTCAAATGCACAGGTGAAGGAGAAGGCAATCCGTACATGGGAACTCAA
ACCATGAGGATCAAAGTCATCGAGGGAGGACCCCTGCCATTTGCCTTTGACATTCTTGCCACGTCGTTCA
TGTATGGCAGCCGTACTTTTATCAAGTACCCGAAAGGCATTCCTGATTTCTTTAAACAGTCCTTTCCTGA
GGGTTTTACTTGGGAAAGAGTTACGAGATACGAAGATGGTGGAGTCGTCACCGTCATGCAGGACACCAGC
CTTGAGGATGGCTGTCTCGTTTACCACGTCCAAGTCAGAGGGGTAAACTTTCCCTCCAATGGTCCCGTGA
TGCAGAAGAAGACCAAGGGTTGGGAGCCTAATACAGAGATGATGTATCCAGCAGATGGTGGTCTGAGGGG
ATACACTCATATGGCACTGAAAGTTGATGGTGGTGGCCATCTGTCTTGCTCTTTCGTAACAACTTACAGG
TCAAAAAAGACCGTCGGGAACATCAAGATGCCCGGTATCCATGCCGTTGATCACCGCCTGGAAAGGTTAG
AGGAAAGTGACAATGAAATGTTCGTAGTACAACGCGAACACGCAGTTGCCAAGTTCGCCGGGCTTGGTGG
TGGGATGGACGAGCTGTACAAGTAACTCGAGCCTAAGCTTCTAGATAAGATATCCGATCCACCGGATCTA
GATAACTGATCATAATCAGCCATACCACATTTGTAGAGGTTTTACTTGCTTTAAAAAACCTCCCACACCT
CCCCCTGAACCTGAAACATAAAATGAATGCAATTGTTGTTGTTAACTTGTTTATTGCAGCTTATAATGGT
TACAAATAAAGCAATAGCATCACAAATTTCACAAATAAAGCATTTTTTTCACTGCATTCTAGTTGTGGTT
TGTCCAAACTCATCAATGTATCTTAACGCGGATCTGGGCGTGGTTAAGGGTGGGAAAGAATATATAAGGT
GGGGGTCTTATGTAGTTTTGTATCTGTTTTGCAGCAGCCGCCGCCGCCATGAGCACCAACTCGTTTGATG
GAAGCATTGTGAGCTCATATTTGACAACGCGCATGCCCCCATGGGCCGGGGTGCGTCAGAATGTGATGGG
CTCCAGCATTGATGGTCGCCCCGTCCTGCCCGCAAACTCTACTACCTTGACCTACGAGACCGTGTCTGGA
ACGCCGTTGGAGACTGCAGCCTCCGCCGCCGCTTCAGCCGCTGCAGCCACCGCCCGCGGGATTGTGACTG
ACTTTGCTTTCCTGAGCCCGCTTGCAAGCAGTGCAGCTTCCCGTTCATCCGCCCGCGATGACAAGTTGAC
GGCTCTTTTGGCACAATTGGATTCTTTGACCCGGGAACTTAATGTCGTTTCTCAGCAGCTGTTGGATCTG
CGCCAGCAGGTTTCTGCCCTGAAGGCTTCCTCCCCTCCCAATGCGGTTTAAAACATAAATAAAAAACCAG
ACTCTGTTTGGATTTGGATCAAGCAAGTGTCTTGCTGTCTTTATTTAGGGGTTTTGCGCGCGCGGTAGGC
CCGGGACCAGCGGTCTCGGTCGTTGAGGGTCCTGTGTATTTTTTCCAGGACGTGGTAAAGGTGACTCTGG
ATGTTCAGATACATGGGCATAAGCCCGTCTCTGGGGTGGAGGTAGCACCACTGCAGAGCTTCATGCTGCG
GGGTGGTGTTGTAGATGATCCAGTCGTAGCAGGAGCGCTGGGCGTGGTGCCTAAAAATGTCTTTCAGTAG
CAAGCTGATTGCCAGGGGCAGGCCCTTGGTGTAAGTGTTTACAAAGCGGTTAAGCTGGGATGGGTGCATA
CGTGGGGATATGAGATGCATCTTGGACTGTATTTTTAGGTTGGCTATGTTCCCAGCCATATCCCTCCGGG
GATTCATGTTGTGCAGAACCACCAGCACAGTGTATCCGGTGCACTTGGGAAATTTGTCATGTAGCTTAGA
AGGAAATGCGTGGAAGAACTTGGAGACGCCCTTGTGACCTCCAAGATTTTCCATGCATTCGTCCATAATG
ATGGCAATGGGCCCACGGGCGGCGGCCTGGGCGAAGATATTTCTGGGATCACTAACGTCATAGTTGTGTT
CCAGGATGAGATCGTCATAGGCCATTTTTACAAAGCGCGGGCGGAGGGTGCCAGACTGCGGTATAATGGT
TCCATCCGGCCCAGGGGCGTAGTTACCCTCACAGATTTGCATTTCCCACGCTTTGAGTTCAGATGGGGGG
ATCATGTCTACCTGCGGGGCGATGAAGAAAACGGTTTCCGGGGTAGGGGAGATCAGCTGGGAAGAAAGCA
GGTTCCTGAGCAGCTGCGACTTACCGCAGCCGGTGGGCCCGTAAATCACACCTATTACCGGCTGCAACTG
GTAGTTAAGAGAGCTGCAGCTGCCGTCATCCCTGAGCAGGGGGGCCACTTCGTTAAGCATGTCCCTGACT
CGCATGTTTTCCCTGACCAAATCCGCCAGAAGGCGCTCGCCGCCCAGCGATAGCAGTTCTTGCAAGGAAG
CAAAGTTTTTCAACGGTTTGAGACCGTCCGCCGTAGGCATGCTTTTGAGCGTTTGACCAAGCAGTTCCAG
GCGGTCCCACAGCTCGGTCACCTGCTCTACGGCATCTCGATCCAGCATATCTCCTCGTTTCGCGGGTTGG
GGCGGCTTTCGCTGTACGGCAGTAGTCGGTGCTCGTCCAGACGGGCCAGGGTCATGTCTTTCCACGGGCG
CAGGGTCCTCGTCAGCGTAGTCTGGGTCACGGTGAAGGGGTGCGCTCCGGGCTGCGCGCTGGCCAGGGTG
CGCTTGAGGCTGGTCCTGCTGGTGCTGAAGCGCTGCCGGTCTTCGCCCTGCGCGTCGGCCAGGTAGCATT
TGACCATGGTGTCATAGTCCAGCCCCTCCGCGGCGTGGCCCTTGGCGCGCAGCTTGCCCTTGGAGGAGGC
GCCGCACGAGGGGCAGTGCAGACTTTTGAGGGCGTAGAGCTTGGGCGCGAGAAATACCGATTCCGGGGAG
TAGGCATCCGCGCCGCAGGCCCCGCAGACGGTCTCGCATTCCACGAGCCAGGTGAGCTCTGGCCGTTCGG
GGTCAAAAACCAGGTTTCCCCCATGCTTTTTGATGCGTTTCTTACCTCTGGTTTCCATGAGCCGGTGTCC
ACGCTCGGTGACGAAAAGGCTGTCCGTGTCCCCGTATACAGACTTGAGAGGGAGTTTAAACGAATTCAAT
AGCTTGTTGCATGGGCGGCGATATAAAATGCAAGGTGCTGCTCAAAAAATCAGGCAAAGCCTCGCGCAAA
AAAGAAAGCACATCGTAGTCATGCTCATGCAGATAAAGGCAGGTAAGCTCCGGAACCACCACAGAAAAAG
ACACCATTTTTCTCTCAAACATGTCTGCGGGTTTCTGCATAAACACAAAATAAAATAACAAAAAAACATT
TAAACATTAGAAGCCTGTCTTACAACAGGAAAAACAACCCTTATAAGCATAAGACGGACTACGGCCATGC
CGGCGTGACCGTAAAAAAACTGGTCACCGTGATTAAAAAGCACCACCGACAGCTCCTCGGTCATGTCCGG
AGTCATAATGTAAGACTCGGTAAACACATCAGGTTGATTCACATCGGTCAGTGCTAAAAAGCGACCGAAA
TAGCCCGGGGGAATACATACCCGCAGGCGTAGAGACAACATTACAGCCCCCATAGGAGGTATAACAAAAT
TAATAGGAGAGAAAAACACATAAACACCTGAAAAACCCTCCTGCCTAGGCAAAATAGCACCCTCCCGCTC
CAGAACAACATACAGCGCTTCCACAGCGGCAGCCATAACAGTCAGCCTTACCAGTAAAAAAGAAAACCTA
TTAAAAAAACACCACTCGACACGGCACCAGCTCAATCAGTCACAGTGTAAAAAAGGGCCAAGTGCAGAGC
GAGTATATATAGGACTAAAAAATGACGTAACGGTTAAAGTCCACAAAAAACACCCAGAAAACCGCACGCG
AACCTACGCCCAGAAACGAAAGCCAAAAAACCCACAACTTCCTCAAATCGTCACTTCCGTTTTCCCACGT
TACGTCACTTCCCATTTTAAGAAAACTACAATTCCCAACACATACAAGTTACTCCGCCCTAAAACCTACG
TCACCCGCCCCGTTCCCACGCCCCGCGCCACGTCACAAACTCCACCCCCTCATTATCATATTGGCTTCAA
TCCAAAATAAGGTATATTATTGATGATGTTAATTAACATGCATGGATCCATATGCGGTGTGAAATACCGC
ACAGATGCGTAAGGAGAAAATACCGCATCAGGCGCTCTTCCGCTTCCTCGCTCACTGACTCGCTGCGCTC
GGTCGTTCGGCTGCGGCGAGCGGTATCAGCTCACTCAAAGGCGGTAATACGGTTATCCACAGAATCAGGG
GATAACGCAGGAAAGAACATGTGAGCAAAAGGCCAGCAAAAGGCCAGGAACCGTAAAAAGGCCGCGTTGC
TGGCGTTTTTCCATAGGCTCCGCCCCCCTGACGAGCATCACAAAAATCGACGCTCAAGTCAGAGGTGGCG
AAACCCGACAGGACTATAAAGATACCAGGCGTTTCCCCCTGGAAGCTCCCTCGTGCGCTCTCCTGTTCCG
ACCCTGCCGCTTACCGGATACCTGTCCGCCTTTCTCCCTTCGGGAAGCGTGGCGCTTTCTCATAGCTCAC
GCTGTAGGTATCTCAGTTCGGTGTAGGTCGTTCGCTCCAAGCTGGGCTGTGTGCACGAACCCCCCGTTCA
GCCCGACCGCTGCGCCTTATCCGGTAACTATCGTCTTGAGTCCAACCCGGTAAGACACGACTTATCGCCA
CTGGCAGCAGCCACTGGTAACAGGATTAGCAGAGCGAGGTATGTAGGCGGTGCTACAGAGTTCTTGAAGT
GGTGGCCTAACTACGGCTACACTAGAAGGACAGTATTTGGTATCTGCGCTCTGCTGAAGCCAGTTACCTT
CGGAAAAAGAGTTGGTAGCTCTTGATCCGGCAAACAAACCACCGCTGGTAGCGGTGGTTTTTTTGTTTGC
AAGCAGCAGATTACGCGCAGAAAAAAAGGATCTCAAGAAGATCCTTTGATCTTTTCTACGGGGTCTGACG
CTCAGTGGAACGAAAACTCACGTTAAGGGATTTTGGTCATGAGATTATCAAAAAGGATCTTCACCTAGAT
CCTTTTAAATTAAAAATGAAGTTTTAAATCAATCTAAAGTATATATGAGTAAACTTGGTCTGACAGTTAC
CAATGCTTAATCAGTGAGGCACCTATCTCAGCGATCTGTCTATTTCGTTCATCCATAGTTGCCTGACTCC
CCGTCGTGTAGATAACTACGATACGGGAGGGCTTACCATCTGGCCCCAGTGCTGCAATGATACCGCGAGA
CCCACGCTCACCGGCTCCAGATTTATCAGCAATAAACCAGCCAGCCGGAAGGGCCGAGCGCAGAAGTGGT
CCTGCAACTTTATCCGCCTCCATCCAGTCTATTAATTGTTGCCGGGAAGCTAGAGTAAGTAGTTCGCCAG
TTAATAGTTTGCGCAACGTTGTTGCCATTGCTGCAGCCATGAGATTATCAAAAAGGATCTTCACCTAGAT
CCTTTTCACGTAGAAAGCCAGTCCGCAGAAACGGTGCTGACCCCGGATGAATGTCAGCTACTGGGCTATC
TGGACAAGGGAAAACGCAAGCGCAAAGAGAAAGCAGGTAGCTTGCAGTGGGCTTACATGGCGATAGCTAG
ACTGGGCGGTTTTATGGACAGCAAGCGAACCGGAATTGCCAGCTGGGGCGCCCTCTGGTAAGGTTGGGAA
GCCCTGCAAAGTAAACTGGATGGCTTTCTTGCCGCCAAGGATCTGATGGCGCAGGGGATCAAGCTCTGAT
CAAGAGACAGGATGAGGATCGTTTCGCATGATTGAACAAGATGGATTGCACGCAGGTTCTCCGGCCGCTT
GGGTGGAGAGGCTATTCGGCTATGACTGGGCACAACAGACAATCGGCTGCTCTGATGCCGCCGTGTTCCG
GCTGTCAGCGCAGGGGCGCCCGGTTCTTTTTGTCAAGACCGACCTGTCCGGTGCCCTGAATGAACTGCAA
GACGAGGCAGCGCGGCTATCGTGGCTGGCCACGACGGGCGTTCCTTGCGCAGCTGTGCTCGACGTTGTCA
CTGAAGCGGGAAGGGACTGGCTGCTATTGGGCGAAGTGCCGGGGCAGGATCTCCTGTCATCTCACCTTGC
TCCTGCCGAGAAAGTATCCATCATGGCTGATGCAATGCGGCGGCTGCATACGCTTGATCCGGCTACCTGC
CCATTCGACCACCAAGCGAAACATCGCATCGAGCGAGCACGTACTCGGATGGAAGCCGGTCTTGTCGATC
AGGATGATCTGGACGAAGAGCATCAGGGGCTCGCGCCAGCCGAACTGTTCGCCAGGCTCAAGGCGAGCAT
GCCCGACGGCGAGGATCTCGTCGTGACCCATGGCGATGCCTGCTTGCCGAATATCATGGTGGAAAATGGC
CGCTTTTCTGGATTCATCGACTGTGGCCGGCTGGGTGTGGCGGACCGCTATCAGGACATAGCGTTGGCTA
CCCGTGATATTGCTGAAGAGCTTGGCGGCGAATGGGCTGACCGCTTCCTCGTGCTTTACGGTATCGCCGC
TCCCGATTCGCAGCGCATCGCCTTCTATCGCCTTCTTGACGAGTTCTTCTGAATTTTGTTAAAATTTTTG
TTAAATCAGCTCATTTTTTAACCAATAGGCCGAAATCGGCACCATCCCTTATAAATCAAAAGAATAGACC
GAGATAGGGT
[37 nt withheld, positions 12471-12507]
AAAGAACGTGGACTCCAACGTCAAAGG
[49 nt withheld, positions 12535-12583]
TAATCAAGTTTTTTGT
[76 nt withheld, positions 12600-12675]
G
[95 nt withheld, positions 12677-12771]
GCGCTTAATGCGCCGCTACAGGGCGCGTCCATTCGCCATTCAGGATCGAATTAATTCTTAATTAA
