Features (pLannotate 1.2.2; 26 found; start..end, strand, type, name):
    107..228     +  polyA_signal   SV40 poly(A) signal: SV40 polyadenylation signal
    326..629     +  enhancer       CMV enhancer: human cytomegalovirus immediate early enhancer
    630..833     +  promoter       CMV promoter: human cytomegalovirus (CMV) immediate early promoter
    872..3553    +  CDS            Actn2: ACTN2_MOUSE - Experimental evidence at protein level: Swiss-Prot protein existence level 1. F-actin cross-linking protein which is thought to anchor actin to a variety of intracellular structures. This is a bundling protein (By similarity). From Mus musculus (Mouse).
   3575..4285    +  CDS            mRuby2: mRuby2 is a basic (constitutively fluorescent) red fluorescent protein published in 2012, derived from Entacmaea quadricolor. It has moderate acid sensitivity.
   4340..4424    +  CDS            large T antigen (fragment): large T antigen from SV40 (simian virus 40)
   4447..4568    +  polyA_signal   SV40 poly(A) signal: SV40 polyadenylation signal
   4662..5081    +  CDS            IX: CAP9_ADE05 - Experimental evidence at protein level: Swiss-Prot protein existence level 1. Structural component of the virion that acts as a cement protein on the capsid exterior and forms triskelion structures consisting of three molecules that stabilize three hexon trimers at the center of each icosahedral facet and fixes the peripentonal hexons. Dispensable for assembly. During virus entry, recruits the anterograde motor kinesin-1 to the capsid docked at the nuclear pore complex thereby subjecting the docked capsid to a pulling force. The resulting tension leads to capsid disruption, disper
   5147..6481    -  CDS            IVa2: PKG1_ADE05 - Experimental evidence at protein level: Swiss-Prot protein existence level 1. Component of the packaging machinery which encapsidates the viral DNA into preformed capsids and transcriptional activator of the viral major late promoter (MLP). Binds, along with packaging proteins 2 and 3, to the specific packaging sequence on the left end of viral genomic DNA and displays ATPase activity thereby providing the power stroke of the packaging machinery. The activity of packaging protein IVa2 is stimulated by protein 33K which acts as a terminase. May be the protein that pumps DNA into th
   6854..7015    -  CDS            E4RF2_ADE02 (fragment): Protein predicted: Swiss-Prot protein existence level 4. From Human adenovirus C serotype 2 (HAdV-2) (Human adenovirus 2).
   7066..7449    -  CDS            E4RF1_ADE02: Experimental evidence at protein level: Swiss-Prot protein existence level 1. May modulate tight-junctions functions of infected cells through interactions with PDZ proteins. E4 ORF1 has ben show for Adenovirus 9 to interact with protein involved in tight junction regulation. May play a role in mTOR activation by activating PI3- kinase, thus overriding cellular checkpoint for translation. From Human adenovirus C serotype 2 (HAdV-2) (Human adenovirus 2).
   7759..7861    -  repeat_region  ITR: inverted terminal repeat of human adenovirus serotype 5 inverted
   7881..7935    +  misc_feature   bom (fragment): basis of mobility region from pBR322
   8121..8709    -  rep_origin     ori: high-copy-number ColE1/pMB1/pBR322/pUC origin of replication
   8881..9195    -  CDS            bla(M) (fragment): β-lactamase lacking the signal sequence; bla(M); allows cytosolic expression of β-lactamase
   9240..9509    +  CDS            tnpA (fragment): TN5P_ECOLX - Also known as tnp. Experimental evidence at protein level: Swiss-Prot protein existence level 1. Mediates transposition of transposon Tn5 by a 'cut and paste' mechanism. First, the monomeric transposase binds the 19 bp inverted DNA repeats flanking the transposon. Then, dimerization of the DNA- bound transposase creates a synaptic DNA complex. After nicking of the first DNA strand, excision of the transposon proceeds through a series of intermediates. The transposase then mediates the insertion of the transposon at a new site by strand transfer. The activity of the wild- type tran
   9541..10335   +  CDS            NeoR/KanR: aminoglycoside phosphotransferase from Tn5; aph(3')-II (or nptII); confers resistance to neomycin, kanamycin, and G418 (Geneticin®)
  10405..10763   -  rep_origin     f1 ori (sequence partly withheld): f1 bacteriophage origin of replication; arrow indicates direction of (+) strand synthesis
  10801..10903   +  repeat_region  ITR: inverted terminal repeat of human adenovirus serotype 5 inverted
  10991..11141   +  misc_signal    Ad5 Ψ: packaging signal for adenovirus serotype 5
  11199..11502   +  enhancer       CMV enhancer: human cytomegalovirus immediate early enhancer
  11503..11706   +  promoter       CMV promoter: human cytomegalovirus (CMV) immediate early promoter
  11768..11827   +  CDS            TOR1A (fragment): TOR1A_HUMAN - Also known as DQ2, DYT1, TA, TORA. Experimental evidence at protein level: Swiss-Prot protein existence level 1. Protein with chaperone functions important for the control of protein folding, processing, stability and localization as well as for the reduction of misfolded protein aggregates. Involved in the regulation of synaptic vesicle recycling, controls STON2 protein stability in collaboration with the COP9 signalosome complex (CSN). In the nucleus, may link the cytoskeleton with the nuclear envelope, this mechanism seems to be crucial for the control of nuclear polarity, cel
  11828..12559   +  CDS            mNeptune2.5: mNeptune2.5 is a basic (constitutively fluorescent) red fluorescent protein published in 2014, derived from Entacmaea quadricolor. It is reported to be a rapidly-maturing monomer with moderate acid sensitivity.
  12581..12784   +  CDS            Syne3 (fragment): SYNE3_MOUSE - Experimental evidence at protein level: Swiss-Prot protein existence level 1. As a component of the LINC (LInker of Nucleoskeleton and Cytoskeleton) complex involved in the connection between the nuclear lamina and the cytoskeleton. The nucleocytoplasmic interactions established by the LINC complex play an important role in the transmission of mechanical forces across the nuclear envelope and in nuclear movement and positioning. Probable anchoring protein which tethers the nucleus to the cytoskeleton by binding PLEC which can associate with the intermediate filament system. Plays
  12838..84      +  CDS            large T antigen (fragment) (across the origin): large T antigen from SV40 (simian virus 40)
>Addgene plasmid #122242 | Ad:2CMV_A2R2-N25K3 | addgene full sequence | sequence record 238909 | Addgene NGS Result
GATCATAATCAGCCATACCACATTTGTAGAGGTTTTACTTGCTTTAAAAAACCTCCCACACCTCCCCCTG
AACCTGAAACATAAAATGAATGCAATTGTTGTTGTTAACTTGTTTATTGCAGCTTATAATGGTTACAAAT
AAAGCAATAGCATCACAAATTTCACAAATAAAGCATTTTTTTCACTGCATTCTAGTTGTGGTTTGTCCAA
ACTCATCAATGTATCTTAACGCGGATCTGGGCGTGGTTAATATTTCATAGCGCGTAATACTGTAATAGTA
ATCAATTACGGGGTCATTAGTTCATAGCCCATATATGGAGTTCCGCGTTACATAACTTACGGTAAATGGC
CCGCCTGGCTGACCGCCCAACGACCCCCGCCCATTGACGTCAATAATGACGTATGTTCCCATAGTAACGC
CAATAGGGACTTTCCATTGACGTCAATGGGTGGAGTATTTACGGTAAACTGCCCACTTGGCAGTACATCA
AGTGTATCATATGCCAAGTACGCCCCCTATTGACGTCAATGACGGTAAATGGCCCGCCTGGCATTATGCC
CAGTACATGACCTTATGGGACTTTCCTACTTGGCAGTACATCTACGTATTAGTCATCGCTATTACCATGG
TGATGCGGTTTTGGCAGTACATCAATGGGCGTGGATAGCGGTTTGACTCACGGGGATTTCCAAGTCTCCA
CCCCATTGACGTCAATGGGAGTTTGTTTTGGCACCAAAATCAACGGGACTTTCCAAAATGTCGTAACAAC
TCCGCCCCATTGACGCAAATGGGCGGTAGGCGTGTACGGTGGGAGGTCTATATAAGCAGAGCTGGTTTAG
TGAACCGTCAGATCCGCTAGAGGCTAGCACCATGAATCAGATAGAGCCCGGCGTGCAGTACAACTATGTC
TACGACGAAGATGAGTATATGATCCAGGAGGAGGAGTGGGACCGCGACCTGCTCCTCGACCCGGCCTGGG
AGAAGCAGCAGAGGAAGACGTTCACTGCCTGGTGCAACTCACACCTGCGGAAAGCTGGCACCCAGATCGA
GAACATCGAGGAGGATTTCAGGAACGGCCTCAAGCTCATGCTACTTCTAGAAGTCATCTCAGGGGAAAGG
CTGCCCAAACCTGACCGGGGAAAAATGCGGTTCCACAAGATTGCGAATGTCAACAAGGCTCTGGATTACA
TAGCCAGCAAGGGAGTGAAGCTGGTATCTATTGGAGCTGAAGAAATAGTCGATGGCAATGTGAAGATGAC
CCTGGGTATGATCTGGACCATCATCCTCCGCTTCGCCATTCAGGACATCTCAGTGGAAGAAACATCTGCC
AAAGAAGGGCTGCTGCTATGGTGTCAGAGGAAGACAGCTCCATACAGAAATGTGAATATCCAGAACTTCC
ACACCAGCTGGAAAGATGGCCTTGGACTCTGTGCCCTCATCCACAGACACCGGCCCGACCTCATTGACTA
CTCAAAGCTTAACAAGGATGACCCCATAGGAAACATTAACCTGGCCATGGAAATAGCAGAGAAGCACTTG
GATATCCCTAAGATGTTGGATGCTGAAGACATTGTCAACACTCCCAAACCCGATGAAAGAGCCATCATGA
CTTACGTTTCCTGCTTCTACCATGCTTTCGCGGGAGCGGAGCAGGCCGAGACAGCAGCTAACAGAATATG
TAAGGTTCTTGCTGTGAATCAAGAGAATGAGAGGCTGATGGAAGAATATGAGAGGCTAGCGAGTGAGCTG
TTGGAGTGGATTCGGCGCACAATCCCCTGGCTGGAGAACAGGACGCCTGAGAAGACCATGCAGGCCATGC
AGAAGAAGCTGGAGGACTTCCGGGATTACCGTCGTAAGCATAAGCCCCCCAAGGTGCAGGAGAAGTGCCA
GCTGGAGATCAACTTCAACACGCTGCAGACCAAGCTTCGGATCAGCAACCGGCCCGCCTTCATGCCCTCC
GAGGGCAAGATGGTGTCGGACATTGCTGGTGCCTGGCAGAGGTTGGAGCAGGCTGAGAAGGGCTATGAGG
AGTGGCTATTGAATGAGATTCGAAGACTGGAGCGCTTGGAGCACTTGGCTGAGAAGTTCAGGCAGAAGGC
CTCCACGCACGAGACATGGGCTTATGGCAAAGAACAGATCTTGCTGCAGAAGGACTACGAGTCTGCGTCC
CTGACGGAAGTTCGAGCCCTACTTCGGAAGCACGAGGCCTTTGAGAGCGACCTGGCTGCACACCAGGACC
GCGTGGAGCAGATCGCTGCCATTGCGCAGGAGCTCAATGAACTGGACTATCACGATGCTGTGAACGTCAA
TGATCGGTGCCAGAAAATTTGCGACCAGTGGGATAGATTGGGGACGCTCACCCAGAAGAGGAGGGAGGCC
TTGGAGAGAACTGAGAAGTTGCTGGAAACAATCGACCAACTGCACCTGGAGTTTGCCAAGAGAGCCGCGC
CCTTCAACAACTGGATGGAGGGAGCCATGGAGGACCTGCAGGACATGTTCATTGTCCACAGCATCGAGGA
GATCCAGAGTCTGATCACTGCACATGAGCAGTTCAAGGCCACACTGCCCGAGGCCGACGGGGAGCGGCAG
TCCATCCTGGCCATCCAGAACGAGGTGGAGAAGGTGATCCAGAGCTACAGCATCCGGATCAGCTCCAGCA
ACCCCTACAGCACTGTCACCATGGATGAGCTGCGCAACAAGTGGGACAAGGTGAAGCAGCTGGTGCCGGT
CCGGGATCAGTCCCTGCAGGAGGAGCTGGCTCGCCAACATGCTAATGAGCGTCTGCGGCGCCAGTTTGCT
GCTCAGGCCAATGCCATTGGGCCCTGGATCCAGAACAAGATGGAGGAGATCGCTCGGAGCTCCATCCAGA
TCACCGGGGCCCTGGAGGACCAGATGAACCAGCTGAAGCAGTACGAACACAACATCATCAACTACAAGAA
CAACATCGACAAGCTGGAGGGCGACCACCAGCTCATCCAGGAGGCCCTGGTCTTCGACAACAAGCACACG
AACTACACCATGGAGCATATCCGTGTCGGATGGGAGTTGCTGCTGACAACTATCGCCAGAACCATCAATG
AGGTGGAGACCCAGATCCTGACAAGAGATGCCAAGGGCATCACCCAGGAGCAGATGAATGAGTTCAGAGC
CTCCTTCAACCACTTTGACAGGAGGAAGAACGGCCTGATGGATCATGAGGATTTCAGAGCCTGCCTCATT
TCCATGGGCTATGACTTGGGTGAAGCTGAATTTGCCCGCATTATGACTTTGGTTGACCCCAACGGACAAG
GCACGGTCACCTTCCAGTCCTTCATTGACTTCATGACTAGAGAGACCGCAGACACCGACACGGCAGAGCA
GGTCATCGCCTCCTTCCGGATTCTGGCTTCTGATAAGCCTTACATCTTGGCAGAGGAGCTTCGTCGAGAG
CTGCCTCCGGATCAGGCCCAGTACTGCATCAAGAGAATGCCCCCATACTCAGGCCCGGGCAGTGTCCCCG
GGGCCCTGGACTACACTGCCTTCTCCTCTGCCCTCTACGGGGAAAGCGACCTCGGCGACCCTCCTGTTGC
AACGATGGTGTCTAAGGGCGAAGAGCTGATCAAGGAAAATATGCGTATGAAGGTGGTCATGGAAGGTTCG
GTCAACGGCCACCAATTCAAATGCACAGGTGAAGGAGAAGGCAATCCGTACATGGGAACTCAAACCATGA
GGATCAAAGTCATCGAGGGAGGACCCCTGCCATTTGCCTTTGACATTCTTGCCACGTCGTTCATGTATGG
CAGCCGTACTTTTATCAAGTACCCGAAAGGCATTCCTGATTTCTTTAAACAGTCCTTTCCTGAGGGTTTT
ACTTGGGAAAGAGTTACGAGATACGAAGATGGTGGAGTCGTCACCGTCATGCAGGACACCAGCCTTGAGG
ATGGCTGTCTCGTTTACCACGTCCAAGTCAGAGGGGTAAACTTTCCCTCCAATGGTCCCGTGATGCAGAA
GAAGACCAAGGGTTGGGAGCCTAATACAGAGATGATGTATCCAGCAGATGGTGGTCTGAGGGGATACACT
CATATGGCACTGAAAGTTGATGGTGGTGGCCATCTGTCTTGCTCTTTCGTAACAACTTACAGGTCAAAAA
AGACCGTCGGGAACATCAAGATGCCCGGTATCCATGCCGTTGATCACCGCCTGGAAAGGTTAGAGGAAAG
TGACAATGAAATGTTCGTAGTACAACGCGAACACGCAGTTGCCAAGTTCGCCGGGCTTGGTGGTGGGATG
GACGAGCTGTACAAGTAACTCGAGCCTAAGCTTCTAGATAAGATATCCGATCCACCGGATCTAGATAACT
GATCATAATCAGCCATACCACATTTGTAGAGGTTTTACTTGCTTTAAAAAACCTCCCACACCTCCCCCTG
AACCTGAAACATAAAATGAATGCAATTGTTGTTGTTAACTTGTTTATTGCAGCTTATAATGGTTACAAAT
AAAGCAATAGCATCACAAATTTCACAAATAAAGCATTTTTTTCACTGCATTCTAGTTGTGGTTTGTCCAA
ACTCATCAATGTATCTTAACGCGGATCTGGGCGTGGTTAAGGGTGGGAAAGAATATATAAGGTGGGGGTC
TTATGTAGTTTTGTATCTGTTTTGCAGCAGCCGCCGCCGCCATGAGCACCAACTCGTTTGATGGAAGCAT
TGTGAGCTCATATTTGACAACGCGCATGCCCCCATGGGCCGGGGTGCGTCAGAATGTGATGGGCTCCAGC
ATTGATGGTCGCCCCGTCCTGCCCGCAAACTCTACTACCTTGACCTACGAGACCGTGTCTGGAACGCCGT
TGGAGACTGCAGCCTCCGCCGCCGCTTCAGCCGCTGCAGCCACCGCCCGCGGGATTGTGACTGACTTTGC
TTTCCTGAGCCCGCTTGCAAGCAGTGCAGCTTCCCGTTCATCCGCCCGCGATGACAAGTTGACGGCTCTT
TTGGCACAATTGGATTCTTTGACCCGGGAACTTAATGTCGTTTCTCAGCAGCTGTTGGATCTGCGCCAGC
AGGTTTCTGCCCTGAAGGCTTCCTCCCCTCCCAATGCGGTTTAAAACATAAATAAAAAACCAGACTCTGT
TTGGATTTGGATCAAGCAAGTGTCTTGCTGTCTTTATTTAGGGGTTTTGCGCGCGCGGTAGGCCCGGGAC
CAGCGGTCTCGGTCGTTGAGGGTCCTGTGTATTTTTTCCAGGACGTGGTAAAGGTGACTCTGGATGTTCA
GATACATGGGCATAAGCCCGTCTCTGGGGTGGAGGTAGCACCACTGCAGAGCTTCATGCTGCGGGGTGGT
GTTGTAGATGATCCAGTCGTAGCAGGAGCGCTGGGCGTGGTGCCTAAAAATGTCTTTCAGTAGCAAGCTG
ATTGCCAGGGGCAGGCCCTTGGTGTAAGTGTTTACAAAGCGGTTAAGCTGGGATGGGTGCATACGTGGGG
ATATGAGATGCATCTTGGACTGTATTTTTAGGTTGGCTATGTTCCCAGCCATATCCCTCCGGGGATTCAT
GTTGTGCAGAACCACCAGCACAGTGTATCCGGTGCACTTGGGAAATTTGTCATGTAGCTTAGAAGGAAAT
GCGTGGAAGAACTTGGAGACGCCCTTGTGACCTCCAAGATTTTCCATGCATTCGTCCATAATGATGGCAA
TGGGCCCACGGGCGGCGGCCTGGGCGAAGATATTTCTGGGATCACTAACGTCATAGTTGTGTTCCAGGAT
GAGATCGTCATAGGCCATTTTTACAAAGCGCGGGCGGAGGGTGCCAGACTGCGGTATAATGGTTCCATCC
GGCCCAGGGGCGTAGTTACCCTCACAGATTTGCATTTCCCACGCTTTGAGTTCAGATGGGGGGATCATGT
CTACCTGCGGGGCGATGAAGAAAACGGTTTCCGGGGTAGGGGAGATCAGCTGGGAAGAAAGCAGGTTCCT
GAGCAGCTGCGACTTACCGCAGCCGGTGGGCCCGTAAATCACACCTATTACCGGCTGCAACTGGTAGTTA
AGAGAGCTGCAGCTGCCGTCATCCCTGAGCAGGGGGGCCACTTCGTTAAGCATGTCCCTGACTCGCATGT
TTTCCCTGACCAAATCCGCCAGAAGGCGCTCGCCGCCCAGCGATAGCAGTTCTTGCAAGGAAGCAAAGTT
TTTCAACGGTTTGAGACCGTCCGCCGTAGGCATGCTTTTGAGCGTTTGACCAAGCAGTTCCAGGCGGTCC
CACAGCTCGGTCACCTGCTCTACGGCATCTCGATCCAGCATATCTCCTCGTTTCGCGGGTTGGGGCGGCT
TTCGCTGTACGGCAGTAGTCGGTGCTCGTCCAGACGGGCCAGGGTCATGTCTTTCCACGGGCGCAGGGTC
CTCGTCAGCGTAGTCTGGGTCACGGTGAAGGGGTGCGCTCCGGGCTGCGCGCTGGCCAGGGTGCGCTTGA
GGCTGGTCCTGCTGGTGCTGAAGCGCTGCCGGTCTTCGCCCTGCGCGTCGGCCAGGTAGCATTTGACCAT
GGTGTCATAGTCCAGCCCCTCCGCGGCGTGGCCCTTGGCGCGCAGCTTGCCCTTGGAGGAGGCGCCGCAC
GAGGGGCAGTGCAGACTTTTGAGGGCGTAGAGCTTGGGCGCGAGAAATACCGATTCCGGGGAGTAGGCAT
CCGCGCCGCAGGCCCCGCAGACGGTCTCGCATTCCACGAGCCAGGTGAGCTCTGGCCGTTCGGGGTCAAA
AACCAGGTTTCCCCCATGCTTTTTGATGCGTTTCTTACCTCTGGTTTCCATGAGCCGGTGTCCACGCTCG
GTGACGAAAAGGCTGTCCGTGTCCCCGTATACAGACTTGAGAGGGAGTTTAAACGAATTCAATAGCTTGT
TGCATGGGCGGCGATATAAAATGCAAGGTGCTGCTCAAAAAATCAGGCAAAGCCTCGCGCAAAAAAGAAA
GCACATCGTAGTCATGCTCATGCAGATAAAGGCAGGTAAGCTCCGGAACCACCACAGAAAAAGACACCAT
TTTTCTCTCAAACATGTCTGCGGGTTTCTGCATAAACACAAAATAAAATAACAAAAAAACATTTAAACAT
TAGAAGCCTGTCTTACAACAGGAAAAACAACCCTTATAAGCATAAGACGGACTACGGCCATGCCGGCGTG
ACCGTAAAAAAACTGGTCACCGTGATTAAAAAGCACCACCGACAGCTCCTCGGTCATGTCCGGAGTCATA
ATGTAAGACTCGGTAAACACATCAGGTTGATTCACATCGGTCAGTGCTAAAAAGCGACCGAAATAGCCCG
GGGGAATACATACCCGCAGGCGTAGAGACAACATTACAGCCCCCATAGGAGGTATAACAAAATTAATAGG
AGAGAAAAACACATAAACACCTGAAAAACCCTCCTGCCTAGGCAAAATAGCACCCTCCCGCTCCAGAACA
ACATACAGCGCTTCCACAGCGGCAGCCATAACAGTCAGCCTTACCAGTAAAAAAGAAAACCTATTAAAAA
AACACCACTCGACACGGCACCAGCTCAATCAGTCACAGTGTAAAAAAGGGCCAAGTGCAGAGCGAGTATA
TATAGGACTAAAAAATGACGTAACGGTTAAAGTCCACAAAAAACACCCAGAAAACCGCACGCGAACCTAC
GCCCAGAAACGAAAGCCAAAAAACCCACAACTTCCTCAAATCGTCACTTCCGTTTTCCCACGTTACGTCA
CTTCCCATTTTAAGAAAACTACAATTCCCAACACATACAAGTTACTCCGCCCTAAAACCTACGTCACCCG
CCCCGTTCCCACGCCCCGCGCCACGTCACAAACTCCACCCCCTCATTATCATATTGGCTTCAATCCAAAA
TAAGGTATATTATTGATGATGTTAATTAACATGCATGGATCCATATGCGGTGTGAAATACCGCACAGATG
CGTAAGGAGAAAATACCGCATCAGGCGCTCTTCCGCTTCCTCGCTCACTGACTCGCTGCGCTCGGTCGTT
CGGCTGCGGCGAGCGGTATCAGCTCACTCAAAGGCGGTAATACGGTTATCCACAGAATCAGGGGATAACG
CAGGAAAGAACATGTGAGCAAAAGGCCAGCAAAAGGCCAGGAACCGTAAAAAGGCCGCGTTGCTGGCGTT
TTTCCATAGGCTCCGCCCCCCTGACGAGCATCACAAAAATCGACGCTCAAGTCAGAGGTGGCGAAACCCG
ACAGGACTATAAAGATACCAGGCGTTTCCCCCTGGAAGCTCCCTCGTGCGCTCTCCTGTTCCGACCCTGC
CGCTTACCGGATACCTGTCCGCCTTTCTCCCTTCGGGAAGCGTGGCGCTTTCTCATAGCTCACGCTGTAG
GTATCTCAGTTCGGTGTAGGTCGTTCGCTCCAAGCTGGGCTGTGTGCACGAACCCCCCGTTCAGCCCGAC
CGCTGCGCCTTATCCGGTAACTATCGTCTTGAGTCCAACCCGGTAAGACACGACTTATCGCCACTGGCAG
CAGCCACTGGTAACAGGATTAGCAGAGCGAGGTATGTAGGCGGTGCTACAGAGTTCTTGAAGTGGTGGCC
TAACTACGGCTACACTAGAAGGACAGTATTTGGTATCTGCGCTCTGCTGAAGCCAGTTACCTTCGGAAAA
AGAGTTGGTAGCTCTTGATCCGGCAAACAAACCACCGCTGGTAGCGGTGGTTTTTTTGTTTGCAAGCAGC
AGATTACGCGCAGAAAAAAAGGATCTCAAGAAGATCCTTTGATCTTTTCTACGGGGTCTGACGCTCAGTG
GAACGAAAACTCACGTTAAGGGATTTTGGTCATGAGATTATCAAAAAGGATCTTCACCTAGATCCTTTTA
AATTAAAAATGAAGTTTTAAATCAATCTAAAGTATATATGAGTAAACTTGGTCTGACAGTTACCAATGCT
TAATCAGTGAGGCACCTATCTCAGCGATCTGTCTATTTCGTTCATCCATAGTTGCCTGACTCCCCGTCGT
GTAGATAACTACGATACGGGAGGGCTTACCATCTGGCCCCAGTGCTGCAATGATACCGCGAGACCCACGC
TCACCGGCTCCAGATTTATCAGCAATAAACCAGCCAGCCGGAAGGGCCGAGCGCAGAAGTGGTCCTGCAA
CTTTATCCGCCTCCATCCAGTCTATTAATTGTTGCCGGGAAGCTAGAGTAAGTAGTTCGCCAGTTAATAG
TTTGCGCAACGTTGTTGCCATTGCTGCAGCCATGAGATTATCAAAAAGGATCTTCACCTAGATCCTTTTC
ACGTAGAAAGCCAGTCCGCAGAAACGGTGCTGACCCCGGATGAATGTCAGCTACTGGGCTATCTGGACAA
GGGAAAACGCAAGCGCAAAGAGAAAGCAGGTAGCTTGCAGTGGGCTTACATGGCGATAGCTAGACTGGGC
GGTTTTATGGACAGCAAGCGAACCGGAATTGCCAGCTGGGGCGCCCTCTGGTAAGGTTGGGAAGCCCTGC
AAAGTAAACTGGATGGCTTTCTTGCCGCCAAGGATCTGATGGCGCAGGGGATCAAGCTCTGATCAAGAGA
CAGGATGAGGATCGTTTCGCATGATTGAACAAGATGGATTGCACGCAGGTTCTCCGGCCGCTTGGGTGGA
GAGGCTATTCGGCTATGACTGGGCACAACAGACAATCGGCTGCTCTGATGCCGCCGTGTTCCGGCTGTCA
GCGCAGGGGCGCCCGGTTCTTTTTGTCAAGACCGACCTGTCCGGTGCCCTGAATGAACTGCAAGACGAGG
CAGCGCGGCTATCGTGGCTGGCCACGACGGGCGTTCCTTGCGCAGCTGTGCTCGACGTTGTCACTGAAGC
GGGAAGGGACTGGCTGCTATTGGGCGAAGTGCCGGGGCAGGATCTCCTGTCATCTCACCTTGCTCCTGCC
GAGAAAGTATCCATCATGGCTGATGCAATGCGGCGGCTGCATACGCTTGATCCGGCTACCTGCCCATTCG
ACCACCAAGCGAAACATCGCATCGAGCGAGCACGTACTCGGATGGAAGCCGGTCTTGTCGATCAGGATGA
TCTGGACGAAGAGCATCAGGGGCTCGCGCCAGCCGAACTGTTCGCCAGGCTCAAGGCGAGCATGCCCGAC
GGCGAGGATCTCGTCGTGACCCATGGCGATGCCTGCTTGCCGAATATCATGGTGGAAAATGGCCGCTTTT
CTGGATTCATCGACTGTGGCCGGCTGGGTGTGGCGGACCGCTATCAGGACATAGCGTTGGCTACCCGTGA
TATTGCTGAAGAGCTTGGCGGCGAATGGGCTGACCGCTTCCTCGTGCTTTACGGTATCGCCGCTCCCGAT
TCGCAGCGCATCGCCTTCTATCGCCTTCTTGACGAGTTCTTCTGAATTTTGTTAAAATTTTTGTTAAATC
AGCTCATTTTTTAACCAATAGGCCGAAATCGGCAAAATCCCTTATAAATCAAAAGAATAGACCGAGATAG
GGT
[37 nt withheld, positions 10434-10470]
AAAGAACGTGGACTCCAACGTCAAAGG
[49 nt withheld, positions 10498-10546]
T
[91 nt withheld, positions 10548-10638]
G
[124 nt withheld, positions 10640-10763]
CCATTCGCCATTCAGGATCGAATTAATTCTTAATTAACATCATCAATAATATACCTTATTTTGGATTGAA
GCCAATATGATAATGAGGGGGTGGAGTTTGTGACGTGGCGCGGGGCGTGGGAACGGGGCGGGTGACGTAG
TAGTGTGGCGGAAGTGTGATGTTGCAAGTGTGGCGGAACACATGTAAGCGACGGATGTGGCAAAAGTGAC
GTTTTTGGTGTGCGCCGGTGTACACAGGAAGTGACAATTTTCGCGCGGTTTTAGGCGGATGTTGTAGTAA
ATTTGGGCGTAACCGAGTAAGATTTGGCCATTTTCGCGGGAAAACTGAATAAGAGGAAGTGAAATCTGAA
TAATTTTGTGTTACTCATAGCGCGTAATACTGTAATAGTAATCAATTACGGGGTCATTAGTTCATAGCCC
ATATATGGAGTTCCGCGTTACATAACTTACGGTAAATGGCCCGCCTGGCTGACCGCCCAACGACCCCCGC
CCATTGACGTCAATAATGACGTATGTTCCCATAGTAACGCCAATAGGGACTTTCCATTGACGTCAATGGG
TGGAGTATTTACGGTAAACTGCCCACTTGGCAGTACATCAAGTGTATCATATGCCAAGTACGCCCCCTAT
TGACGTCAATGACGGTAAATGGCCCGCCTGGCATTATGCCCAGTACATGACCTTATGGGACTTTCCTACT
TGGCAGTACATCTACGTATTAGTCATCGCTATTACCATGGTGATGCGGTTTTGGCAGTACATCAATGGGC
GTGGATAGCGGTTTGACTCACGGGGATTTCCAAGTCTCCACCCCATTGACGTCAATGGGAGTTTGTTTTG
GCACCAAAATCAACGGGACTTTCCAAAATGTCGTAACAACTCCGCCCCATTGACGCAAATGGGCGGTAGG
CGTGTACGGTGGGAGGTCTATATAAGCAGAGCTGGTTTAGTGAACCGTCAGATCCGCTAGAGATCTGGTA
CCGTCGACGCGGCCGCTCGACACCATGAAACTAGGACGGGCCGTGCTGGGCCTGCTGCTGCTGGCGCCGT
CCGTGGTGCAGGCGATGGTGAGCAAGGGCGAGGAGCTGATCAAGGAGAACATGCACACGAAGCTGTACAT
GGAAGGCACCGTGAACAACCACCACTTCAAGTGCACCCACGAAGGGGAGGGCAAGCCCTACGAGGGCACC
CAGACCAACAGGATTAAGGTGGTGGAGGGAGGCCCCCTGCCGTTCGCATTCGACATCCTGGCCACCTGCT
TTATGTACGGGAGCAAGACCTTCATCAACCACACCCAGGGCATCCCCGATTTCTTTAAGCAGTCCTTCCC
TGAGGGCTTCACATGGGAGAGAGTCACCACATACGAAGACGGGGGCGTGCTTACCGTTACCCAGGACACC
AGCCTCCAGGACGGCTGCTTGATCTACAACGTCAAGCTCAGAGGGGTGAACTTCCCATCCAACGGCCCTG
TGATGCAGAAGAAAACACTCGGCTGGGAGGCCAGTACCGAGACCCTGTACCCCGCTGACGGCGGCCTGGA
AGGCAGATGCGACATGGCCCTGAAGCTCGTGGGCGGGGGCCACCTGCACTGCAACCTGAAGACCACATAC
AGATCCAAGAAACCCGCTAAGAACCTCAAGATGCCCGGCGTCTACTTTGTGGACCGCAGACTGGAAAGAA
TCAAGGAGGCCGACAATGAGACCTACGTCGAGCAGCACGAGGTGGCTGTGGCCAGATACTGCGACCTCCC
TAGCAAACTGGGGCACAAACTTAATGGCATGGACGAGCTGTACAAGGGGGATCCACCGGTCGCCACCAGT
CGGAGGCAGAAGCGGTGGAGTCCCTGCTCTCTCCTACAGAAAGCATGCCGTGTGGCACTGCCATTGCAGC
TGTTGCTCCTGCTCTTTCTGCTGCTGCTGTTCCTGCTGCCGGCCGGCGAGGAGGAGCGCAGCTGCGCCCT
GGCCAACAACTTCGCCCGCTCCTTTGCGCTCATGCTTCGGTACAATGGCCCCCCGCCCACCTAGGGTACC
CTAAGCTTCTAGATAAGATATCCGATCCACCGGATCTAGATAACT
